Addgene plasmid #221049: pPOTv7-blast-mStayGold[E138D]
Purpose: Trypanosoma brucei PCR only tagging (pPOT) vector for endogenous gene tagging
Depositing lab: Samuel Dean. Publication: A comprehensive toolkit for protein localization and functional analysis in trypanosomatids. Paterou A, Saez Conde J, Tyc J, Sunter JD, Vaughan S, Gull K, Dean S. Open Biol. 2025 Apr;15(4):240361. doi: 10.1098/rsob.240361. Epub 2025 Apr 2. PubMed 40169015.
Backbone
  Vector backbone: pPOT
  Vector type: Unspecified
Growth in bacteria
  Bacterial resistance: Ampicillin, 100 μg/mL
  Growth temperature: 37°C
  Growth strain: NEB Stable
  Copy number: High Copy
Gene/Insert
  Gene/Insert name: mStayGold[E138D]
  Species: Synthetic
  Promoter: read through
  Cloning method: Restriction Enzyme; 5′ cloning site HindIII (not destroyed); 3′ cloning site BamHI (not destroyed)
  Sequencing primers: 5′ cTATGGGTTCTGGTAGTG; 3′ cTTAACTACCCGATCCTG
Terms and licenses: Academic/Nonprofit Terms; Industry Terms: Not Available to Industry
Depositor comments: Please visit https://doi.org/10.1101/2023.04.21.537815 for bioRxiv preprint.
How to cite: pPOTv7-blast-mStayGold[E138D] was a gift from Samuel Dean (Addgene plasmid # 221049 ; http://n2t.net/addgene:221049 ; RRID:Addgene_221049)
