[The description below was written by a language model from this plasmid's Addgene catalogue record and pLannotate feature annotations shown in this document.]
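Description:
pPOTv7-blast-mStayGold[E138D] is a template plasmid from the pPOT ("PCR only tagging") series, designed for tagging genes at their endogenous loci in Trypanosoma brucei. It is not an expression vector. Instead, it supplies a tag-plus-marker cassette that is amplified by PCR with long primers carrying homology to the target gene, and the product is integrated into the parasite genome by homologous recombination. In bacteria it is maintained as a high-copy, ampicillin-selected plasmid. The feature table shows a standard cloning backbone with a ColE1/pUC-type origin, AmpR (β-lactamase) with its own promoter, and an f1 origin. It also shows remnants of the lac promoter/operator and lacZα region, flanked by T7 and SP6 promoters.

The payload is a synthetic coding sequence for mStayGold carrying the E138D substitution, a variant of the StayGold fluorescent protein, cloned between retained HindIII and BamHI sites. The promoter is recorded as "read through", meaning the cassette has no dedicated promoter and depends on transcription of the tagged locus after integration. Selection in trypanosomes is by blasticidin. Automated annotation found two copies of the Aspergillus terreus blasticidin S deaminase gene (bsd) in the same orientation, separated by about 1.4 kb. This unannotated interval presumably holds the mStayGold sequence and associated processing regions, but the table does not annotate the fluorescent protein, any linkers or any trypanosome untranslated regions. The reason for the duplicated marker is not stated in the record. The construct belongs to a toolkit for protein localisation and functional analysis in trypanosomatids, where the tagged protein is expressed from its own genomic context.
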