Features (pLannotate 1.2.2; 14 found; start..end, strand, type, name):
     82..100     -  promoter       T7 promoter: promoter for bacteriophage T7 RNA polymerase
    103..260     +  CDS            lacZα (fragment): LacZα fragment of β-galactosidase; lacZ fragment
    264..719     +  rep_origin     f1 ori (sequence partly withheld): f1 bacteriophage origin of replication; arrow indicates direction of (+) strand synthesis
    720..770     -  misc_feature   bom (fragment): basis of mobility region from pBR322
    797..901     +  promoter       AmpR promoter: bla
    902..1762    +  CDS            AmpR: β-lactamase; bla; confers resistance to ampicillin, carbenicillin, and related antibiotics
   1933..2521    +  rep_origin     ori: high-copy-number ColE1/pMB1/pBR322/pUC origin of replication
   2704..2796    +  CDS            lacI (fragment): lac repressor; lacI; The lac repressor binds to the lac operator to inhibit transcription in E. coli. This inhibition can be relieved by adding lactose or isopropyl-β-D-thiogalactopyranoside (IPTG).
   2809..2830    +  protein_bind   CAP binding site: CAP binding activates transcription in the presence of cAMP. E. coli catabolite activator protein
   2845..2875    +  promoter       lac promoter: promoter for the E. coli lac operon
   2883..2899    +  protein_bind   lac operator: The lac repressor binds to the lac operator to inhibit transcription in E. coli. This inhibition can be relieved by adding lactose or isopropyl-β-D-thiogalactopyranoside (IPTG). lac repressor encoded by lacI
   2941..2959    +  promoter       SP6 promoter: promoter for bacteriophage SP6 RNA polymerase
   3155..3544    -  CDS            bsd: BSD_ASPTE - Experimental evidence at protein level: Swiss-Prot protein existence level 1. Catalyzes the deamination of the cytosine moiety of the antibiotics blasticidin S, cytomycin and acetylblasticidin S. From Aspergillus terreus.
   4994..5383    -  CDS            bsd: BSD_ASPTE - Experimental evidence at protein level: Swiss-Prot protein existence level 1. Catalyzes the deamination of the cytosine moiety of the antibiotics blasticidin S, cytomycin and acetylblasticidin S. From Aspergillus terreus.
>Addgene plasmid #221049 | pPOTv7-blast-mStayGold[E138D] | addgene full sequence | sequence record 441435 | Addgene NGS Result
AAAAAAAAAAAACATGAATTTCAGAAGACCTTGCTGTGCCCCTAGCTTGCAGCAGGTCTGCATTATACGG
GCCCAATTCGCCCTATAGTGAGTCGTATTACAATTCACTGGCCGTCGTTTTACAACGTCGTGACTGGGAA
AACCCTGGCGTTACCCAACTTAATCGCCTTGCAGCACATCCCCCTTTCGCCAGCTGGCGTAATAGCGAAG
AGGCCCGCACCGATCGCCCTTCCCAACAGTTGCGCAGCCTGAATGGCGAATGGACGCGCCCTGTAGCGGC
GCATTAAGT
[98 nt withheld, positions 290-387]
C
[91 nt withheld, positions 389-479]
A
[49 nt withheld, positions 481-529]
CCTTTGACGTTGGAGTCCACGTTCTTT
[37 nt withheld, positions 557-593]
ACCCTATCTCGGTCTATTCTTTTGATTTATAAGGGATTTTGCCGATTTCGGCCTATTGGTTAAAAAATGA
GCTGATTTAACAAAAATTTAACGCGAATTTTAACAAAATATTAACGCTTACAATTTCCTGATGCGGTATT
TTCTCCTTACGCATCTGTGCGGTATTTCACACCGCATCAGGTGGCACTTTTCGGGGAAATGTGCGCGGAA
CCCCTATTTGTTTATTTTTCTAAATACATTCAAATATGTATCCGCTCATGAGACAATAACCCTGATAAAT
GCTTCAATAATATTGAAAAAGGAAGAGTATGAGTATTCAACATTTCCGTGTCGCCCTTATTCCCTTTTTT
GCGGCATTTTGCCTTCCTGTTTTTGCTCACCCAGAAACGCTGGTGAAAGTAAAAGATGCTGAAGATCAGT
TGGGTGCACGAGTGGGTTACATCGAACTGGATCTCAACAGCGGTAAGATCCTTGAGAGTTTTCGCCCCGA
AGAACGTTTTCCAATGATGAGCACTTTTAAAGTTCTGCTATGTGGCGCGGTATTATCCCGTATTGACGCC
GGGCAAGAGCAACTCGGTCGCCGCATACACTATTCTCAGAATGACTTGGTTGAGTACTCACCAGTCACAG
AAAAGCATCTTACGGATGGCATGACAGTAAGAGAATTATGCAGTGCTGCCATAACCATGAGTGATAACAC
TGCGGCCAACTTACTTCTGACAACGATCGGAGGACCGAAGGAGCTAACCGCTTTTTTGCACAACATGGGG
GATCATGTAACTCGCCTTGATCGTTGGGAACCGGAGCTGAATGAAGCCATACCAAACGACGAGCGTGACA
CCACGATGCCTGTAGCAATGGCAACAACGTTGCGCAAACTATTAACTGGCGAACTACTTACTCTAGCTTC
CCGGCAACAATTAATAGACTGGATGGAGGCGGATAAAGTTGCAGGACCACTTCTGCGCTCGGCCCTTCCG
GCTGGCTGGTTTATTGCTGATAAATCTGGAGCCGGTGAGCGTGGGTCTCGCGGTATCATTGCAGCACTGG
GGCCAGATGGTAAGCCCTCCCGTATCGTAATTATCTACACGACGGGGAGTCAGGCAACTATGGATGAACG
AAATAGACAGATCGCTGAGATAGGTGCCTCACTGATTAAGCATTGGTAACTGTCAGACCAAGTTTACTCA
TATATACTTTAGATTGATTTAAAACTTCATTTTTAATTTAAAAGGATCTAGGTGAAGATCCTTTTTGATA
ATCTCATGACCAAAATCCCTTAACGTGAGTTTTCGTTCCACTGAGCGTCAGACCCCGTAGAAAAGATCAA
AGGATCTTCTTGAGATCCTTTTTTTCTGCGCGTAATCTGCTGCTTGCAAACAAAAAAACCACCGCTACCA
GCGGTGGTTTGTTTGCCGGATCAAGAGCTACCAACTCTTTTTCCGAAGGTAACTGGCTTCAGCAGAGCGC
AGATACCAAATACTGTTCTTCTAGTGTAGCCGTAGTTAGGCCACCACTTCAAGAACTCTGTAGCACCGCC
TACATACCTCGCTCTGCTAATCCTGTTACCAGTGGCTGCTGCCAGTGGCGATAAGTCGTGTCTTACCGGG
TTGGACTCAAGACGATAGTTACCGGATAAGGCGCAGCGGTCGGGCTGAACGGGGGGTTCGTGCACACAGC
CCAGCTTGGAGCGAACGACCTACACCGAACTGAGATACCTACAGCGTGAGCTATGAGAAAGCGCCACGCT
TCCCGAAGGGAGAAAGGCGGACAGGTATCCGGTAAGCGGCAGGGTCGGAACAGGAGAGCGCACGAGGGAG
CTTCCAGGGGGAAACGCCTGGTATCTTTATAGTCCTGTCGGGTTTCGCCACCTCTGACTTGAGCGTCGAT
TTTTGTGATGCTCGTCAGGGGGGCGGAGCCTATGGAAAAACGCCAGCAACGCGGCCTTTTTACGGTTCCT
GGCCTTTTGCTGGCCTTTTGCTCACATGTTCTTTCCTGCGTTATCCCCTGATTCTGTGGATAACCGTATT
ACCGCCTTTGAGTGAGCTGATACCGCTCGCCGCAGCCGAACGACCGAGCGCAGCGAGTCAGTGAGCGAGG
AAGCGGAAGAGCGCCCAATACGCAAACCGCCTCTCCCCGCGCGTTGGCCGATTCATTAATGCAGCTGGCA
CGACAGGTTTCCCGACTGGAAAGCGGGCAGTGAGCGCAACGCAATTAATGTGAGTTAGCTCACTCATTAG
GCACCCCAGGCTTTACACTTTATGCTTCCGGCTCGTATGTTGTGTGGAATTGTGAGCGGATAACAATTTC
ACACAGGAAACAGCTATGACCATGATTACGCCAAGCTATTTAGGTGACACTATAGAATACTCAAGCTATG
CATCCAATTTGAGAGACCTGTGCGGGGCTCGAATCCCCCCATTTTCTTCTTTTACATCATCCCCCCTTCC
TAACCAACCTGCAGGCGCACCTCCCTGCTGTGCCATCAGATTACTCCGGGAACCTTTCCACGGAAAAGAC
ACGAGACAAGGGAAAAGCCAACTAAATGGGCACTCGAGTTAGCCCTCCCACACATAACCAGAGGGCAGCA
ATTCACGAATCCCAACTGCCGTCGGCTGTCCATCACTGTCCTTCACTATGGCTTTGATCCCAGGATGCAG
ATCGAGAAGCACCTGTCGGCACCGTCCGCAGGGGCTCAAGATGCCCCTGTTCTCATTTCCGATCGCGACG
ATACAAGTCAGGTTGCCAGCTGCCGCAGCAGCAGCAGTGCCCAGCACCACGAGTTCTGCACAAGGTCCCC
CAGTAAAATGATATACATTGACACCAGTGAAGATGCGGCCGTCGCTAGAGAGAGCTGCGCTGGCGACGCT
GTAGTCTTCAGAGATGGGGATGCTGTTGATTGTAGCCGTTGCTCTTTCAATGAGGGTGGATTCTTCTTGA
GACAAAGGCATGCTAGCTGATGCTTTATTGCTTTCTCTTAAATTTGGGATAACCGTAGTTTATGCGGCAG
TAGTTTGACACCTTTTCGAGGGGGAAAGAGACAAAAAAGGAGAAGACAAGGATTAAAGGGTGCACCCAAA
GGAGGAAACACACGGTTGGTGTGCAGTGATGAATATCAAGTTGCACAACAGTGCAGACTCAAAACGGCAC
TAATGAACCAGATGTCAGACATGCAGCTACGATCTACACAAACAGTGACTCTCTAATGCCGAAGGATAGG
CACCGCAGTGCACGTACACAGCGGCATAGATTGAAATACTACATAAAGGTTATACATTGATTATAATGAA
AGACATTTAAGCGCAGCGGAGCTCTTAACTACCCGATCCTGATCCAGATCCTGATCCGGATCCGAGGTGA
GCCTCCAATGTCTCGGACTGGCAAATGTGATCCCTTTCTTCAGTATCGTCTTTCGACTGCGTATACTGTT
TGCGAATCCAATGATAGGGCACATCGGGAGCCGGCTGATTGTGTAACGGCTTACAGATTGTATTTTGATG
AGCCTCGACGCACTTAGACTTATCACTAAGAAGCGGGTATAGAAGGGTGACGGGGCATTCCACCCCATCG
TCGCGTGGGATATGCTGCACATCATTTGGTAAGCTCACATTCATATCGCCCGTAAGTACCGGACTGTTTT
CTTTAAAGTCTTGCCCTGTGAATTCAACTATGTTATGATATGTGCCGTTCTTCATGAAGTGCTGATGTTT
CGCATGTATGGAACCATCGCCCTTATATTGAATGTGGCGATCGTATGTAAAACCTTCTGGCATGACTTCG
TGAAACCAGTTTTTCAGACCCGAAGGATACTTCGTGTAGTATTTCATTCCGTATCCGAAAGACGTGCCCA
ATGCCGCCCATGACATAGGTAATTTACCAGAGGTGCAGACGTATTTACCCTTGTGCGATCCCTCGTGCGA
ATTTCCTTCACCTTCACCCTCCACGGTAAAAGACTTGCCGTTGATAGTTCCCTTCAACTGAAACTTGAAG
GGTGTGGATGCAAGCTTAGAACCGGAACCGGAACCACTACCAGAACCCATAGGTACCCGTTGCAGTTGAG
TTTCTGTTTTCGGGCTTGTTGGTATACTTGTTTGATTAATGTGGCTGATAGCTAAGCTATCGCAAATATT
TGTACAAGACATGAGGGGGCAAAAAAATAAGCCAAGTGTATTTGTTAGGCTTCCGTGCCTGTTAGAGAAA
TATGTAAGGAAACGCCTGCGCTACACAGCTTGAGCAACGCGTGGGGCTCGAATCCCCCCATTTTCTTCTT
TTACATCATCCCCCCTTCCTAACCAACCTGCAGGCGCACCTCCCTGCTGTGCCATCAGATTACTCCGGGA
ACCTTTCCACGGAAAAGACACGAGACAAGGGAAAGGCCAACTAAATGGGCACCATGGTTAGCCCTCCCAC
ACATAACCAGAGGGCAGCAATTCACGAATCCCAACTGCCGTCGGCTGTCCATCACTGTCCTTCACTATGG
CTTTGATCCCAGGATGCAGGTCGAGAAGCACCTGTCGGCACCGTCCGCAGGGGCTCAAGATGCCCCTGTT
CTCATTTCCGATCGCGACGATACAAGTCAGGTTGCCAGCTGCCGCAGCAGCAGCAGTGCCCAGCACCACG
AGTTCTGCACAAGGTCCCCCAGTAAAATGATATACATTGACACCAGTGAAGATGCGGCCGTCGCTAGAGA
GAGCTGCGCTGGCGACGCTGTAGTCTTCAGAGATGGGGATGCTGTTGATTGTAGCCGTTGCTCTTTCAAT
GAGGGTGGATTCTTCTTGAGACAAAGGCATGAATTCCACTAGAGCTTATTTTATGGCAGCAACGAGACCT
TACGTAAAGCAAAACTAAATAAGAGCGGAGACTGCAATGCAGAGTAA
